Addgene plasmid #45068: pCI-neo:alpha4-eGFP
Depositing lab: Henry Lester. Depositing organization: California Institute of Technology. Publication: Nicotine up-regulates alpha4beta2 nicotinic receptors and ER exit sites via stoichiometry-dependent chaperoning. Srinivasan R, Pantoja R, Moss FJ, Mackey ED, Son CD, Miwa J, Lester HA. J Gen Physiol. 2011 Jan;137(1):59-79. 10.1085/jgp.201010532 PubMed 21187334.
Backbone
  Vector backbone: pCI-Neo
  Backbone manufacturer: Promega
  Backbone size w/o insert (bp): 5472
  Total vector size (bp): 8114
  Vector type: Mammalian Expression
  Selectable markers: Neomycin (select with G418)
Growth in bacteria
  Bacterial resistance: Ampicillin, 100 μg/mL
  Growth temperature: 37°C
  Growth strain: Top10
  Copy number: High Copy
Gene/Insert
  Gene/Insert name: alpha4-eGFP (alt name: nAChR alpha4-eGFP)
  Species: M. musculus (mouse)
  Entrez Gene: Chrna4 (a.k.a. Acra-4, Acra4, EBN1, ENFL1)
  Promoter: CMV
  Tag / fusion protein: Green Fluorescent Protien; HA Tag
  Cloning method: Restriction Enzyme; 5′ cloning site EcoRI (not destroyed); 3′ cloning site EcoRI (not destroyed)
  Sequencing primers: 5′ T7; 3′ T3
Resource information
  A portion of this plasmid was derived from a plasmid made by: J. Stizel (University of Colorado, Boulder, CO)
Terms and licenses: Academic/Nonprofit Terms; Industry Terms: Not Available to Industry
Depositor comments: α4 cloned into EcoRI sites of pCI-neo
How to cite: pCI-neo:alpha4-eGFP was a gift from Henry Lester (Addgene plasmid # 45068 ; http://n2t.net/addgene:45068 ; RRID:Addgene_45068)
