[The description below was written by a language model from this plasmid's Addgene catalogue record and pLannotate feature annotations shown in this document.]
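Description:
pCI-neo:alpha4-eGFP is a mammalian expression plasmid built on the Promega pCI-neo backbone. It carries the mouse nicotinic acetylcholine receptor alpha4 subunit (Chrna4) fused to a green fluorescent protein, with an HA tag also listed. The alpha4 coding sequence was inserted at the EcoRI sites of the vector. Transcription is driven by the human CMV immediate-early enhancer and promoter, followed by the backbone's chimeric β-globin/immunoglobulin intron, which generally improves expression, and it terminates at the SV40 late polyadenylation signal. T7 and T3 promoters flank the insert and serve as sequencing primer sites.

In the automated feature table the receptor coding region appears as two fragments scored by homology to related subunits (human alpha2 and rat beta2), with a monomeric EGFP-type reading frame between them. These labels most likely reflect conserved regions of the nicotinic subunit family rather than additional genes. The layout suggests that the fluorescent protein sits within the alpha4 sequence rather than at a terminus, although the record does not state the insertion point or the position of the HA tag. The deposited sequence is 8,195 nt, slightly longer than the catalogued total of 8,114 bp.

The plasmid replicates in E. coli at high copy from a ColE1/pUC-type origin under ampicillin selection, and an f1 origin is also present. An SV40 promoter-driven neo cassette with a synthetic poly(A) signal allows G418 selection of stably transfected mammalian cells. The associated publication concerns nicotine-induced up-regulation of alpha4beta2 receptors and ER exit sites, consistent with using this construct for fluorescence imaging of receptor assembly and trafficking.
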