Features (pLannotate 1.2.2; 21 found; start..end, strand, type, name):
    140..517     +  enhancer       CMV enhancer: human cytomegalovirus immediate early enhancer
    518..729     +  promoter       CMV promoter: human cytomegalovirus (CMV) immediate early promoter
    890..1022    +  intron         chimeric intron: chimera between introns from human β-globin and immunoglobulin heavy chain genes
   1067..1085    +  promoter       T7 promoter: promoter for bacteriophage T7 RNA polymerase
   1175..2197    +  CDS            CHRNA2 (fragment): ACHA2_HUMAN - Experimental evidence at protein level: Swiss-Prot protein existence level 1. After binding acetylcholine, the AChR responds by an extensive change in conformation that affects all subunits and leads to opening of an ion-conducting channel across the plasma membrane. From Homo sapiens (Human).
   2420..3136    +  CDS            mEGFP: mEGFP is a basic (constitutively fluorescent) green fluorescent protein published in 2002, derived from Aequorea victoria. It has moderate acid sensitivity.
   3431..3730    +  CDS            Chrnb2 (fragment): ACHB2_RAT - Also known as Acrb2. Experimental evidence at protein level: Swiss-Prot protein existence level 1. After binding acetylcholine, the AChR responds by an extensive change in conformation that affects all subunits and leads to opening of an ion-conducting channel across the plasma membrane permeable to sodiun ions. From Rattus norvegicus (Rat).
   3864..3881    -  promoter       T3 promoter (fragment): promoter for bacteriophage T3 RNA polymerase
   3899..4020    -  polyA_signal   SV40 poly(A) signal: SV40 polyadenylation signal
   4043..4111    -  CDS            large T antigen (fragment): large T antigen from SV40 (simian virus 40)
   4135..4202    +  CDS            lacZα (fragment): LacZα fragment of β-galactosidase; lacZ fragment
   4206..4634    +  rep_origin     f1 ori (sequence partly withheld): f1 bacteriophage origin of replication; arrow indicates direction of (+) strand synthesis
   4662..4713    -  misc_feature   bom (fragment): basis of mobility region from pBR322
   4778..5135    +  promoter       SV40 promoter: SV40 enhancer and early promoter
   5186..5977    +  CDS            neo: KKA2_KLEPN - Also known as kan, nptII. Experimental evidence at protein level: Swiss-Prot protein existence level 1. Resistance to kanamycin, neomycin, paromomycin, ribostamycin, butirosin and gentamicin B. From Klebsiella pneumoniae.
   6044..6092    +  polyA_signal   poly(A) signal: synthetic polyadenylation signal
   6112..6166    -  misc_feature   bom (fragment): basis of mobility region from pBR322
   6268..6303    -  CDS            rop (fragment): Rop protein, which maintains plasmids at low copy number; rop
   6398..6502    +  promoter       AmpR promoter: bla
   6503..7363    +  CDS            AmpR: β-lactamase; bla; confers resistance to ampicillin, carbenicillin, and related antibiotics
   7534..8122    +  rep_origin     ori: high-copy-number ColE1/pMB1/pBR322/pUC origin of replication
>Addgene plasmid #45068 | pCI-neo:alpha4-eGFP | depositor full sequence | sequence record 62591 | pCI-neo:alpha4-eGFP sequence 8195 bps
TCAATATTGGCCATTAGCCATATTATTCATTGGTTATATAGCATAAATCAATATTGGCTATTGGCCATTG
CATACGTTGTATCTATATCATAATATGTACATTTATATTGGCTCATGTCCAATATGACCGCCATGTTGGC
ATTGATTATTGACTAGTTATTAATAGTAATCAATTACGGGGTCATTAGTTCATAGCCCATATATGGAGTT
CCGCGTTACATAACTTACGGTAAATGGCCCGCCTGGCTGACCGCCCAACGACCCCCGCCCATTGACGTCA
ATAATGACGTATGTTCCCATAGTAACGCCAATAGGGACTTTCCATTGACGTCAATGGGTGGAGTATTTAC
GGTAAACTGCCCACTTGGCAGTACATCAAGTGTATCATATGCCAAGTCCGCCCCCTATTGACGTCAATGA
CGGTAAATGGCCCGCCTGGCATTATGCCCAGTACATGACCTTACGGGACTTTCCTACTTGGCAGTACATC
TACGTATTAGTCATCGCTATTACCATGGTGATGCGGTTTTGGCAGTACACCAATGGGCGTGGATAGCGGT
TTGACTCACGGGGATTTCCAAGTCTCCACCCCATTGACGTCAATGGGAGTTTGTTTTGGCACCAAAATCA
ACGGGACTTTCCAAAATGTCGTAACAACTGCGATCGCCCGCCCCGTTGACGCAAATGGGCGGTAGGCGTG
TACGGTGGGAGGTCTATATAAGCAGAGCTCGTTTAGTGAACCGTCAGATCACTAGAAGCTTTATTGCGGT
AGTTTATCACAGTTAAATTGCTAACGCAGTCAGTGCTTCTGACACAACAGTCTCGAACTTAAGCTGCAGT
GACTCTCTTAAGGTAGCCTTGCAGAAGTTGGTCGTGAGGCACTGGGCAGGTAAGTATCAAGGTTACAAGA
CAGGTTTAAGGAGACCAATAGAAACTGGGCTTGTCGAGACAGAGAAGACTCTTGCGTTTCTGATAGGCAC
CTATTGGTCTTACTGACATCCACTTTGCCTTTCTCTCCACAGGTGTCCACTCCCAGTTCAATTACAGCTC
TTAAGGCTAGAGTACTTAATACGACTCACTATAGGCTAGCCTCGAGAATTCGGCTTCCATGGAGATCGGG
GGCTCCGGGGCGCCGCCGCCGCTGCTGCTCCTGCCGCTCCTGCTGCTCTTAGGGACCGGCCTCTTGCCTG
CTAGCAGCCACATAGAGACCCGGGCCCATGCGGAGGAGCGGCTCCTGAAGAGACTCTTCTCTGGCTACAA
CAAGTGGTCTCGGCCAGTAGCCAATATCTCAGATGTGGTCCTTGTCCGCTTTGGCTTGTCGATTGCTCAG
CTCATTGATGTGGATGAGAAAAACCAGATGATGACGACCAACGTGTGGGTGAAGCAGGAGTGGCATGACT
ACAAACTGCGCTGGGACCCTGGTGACTACGAGAATGTCACCTCCATCCGCATCCCATCTGAACTCATCTG
GAGGCCTGACATCGTCCTCTACAACAACGCGGACGGGGACTTTGCAGTCACCCACCTAACCAAAGCCCAC
CTGTTCTATGATGGGCGTGTACAGTGGACACCCCCGGCCATCTATAAGAGCTCCTGCAGCATCGACGTCA
CCTTCTTCCCCTTCGACCAGCAGAACTGTACCATGAAGTTTGGGTCCTGGACCTACGACAAGGCCAAGAT
TGACTTGGTGAGCATGCACAGCCGTGTGGACCAACTGGACTTCTGGGAAAGTGGGGAGTGGGTCATTGTG
GATGCCGTGGGCACCTACAACACCAGGAAGTATGAATGCTGTGCCGAGATCTATCCTGACATCACCTACG
CCTTCATCATCCGCCGACTGCCACTGTTCTACACCATCAACCTTATCATCCCGTGCCTGCTCATCTCCTG
CCTCACCGTGCTGGTCTTCTATCTGCCCTCGGAGTGCGGCGAGAAGGTCACGCTGTGCATCTCGGTGCTG
CTTTCTCTCACCGTCTTCCTGCTGCTCATCACCGAAATCATCCCGTCCACCTCGCTGGTCATCCCGCTCA
TCGGCGAGTACCTGCTCTTCACCATGATCTTCGTCACCCTCTCCATTGTCATCACGGTCTTCGTGCTCAA
TGTACACCACCGCTCACCACGCACACACACCATGCCCGCCTGGGTGCGCAGAGTCTTCCTGGACATTGTG
CCCCGTCTCCTCTTCATGAAGCGCCCATCTGTGGTCAAAGACAACTGCCGGAGACTTATCGAATCCATGC
ACAAGATGGCCAACGCCCCTCGTTTCTGGCCAGAGCCTGAGAGTGAGCCCGGCATCTTGGGTGACATCTG
CAACCAAGGCCTGTCACCTGCCCCAACTTTCTGCAACCGCATGGACACAGCAGTCGAGACCCAGCCTACA
TGCAGGTCACCCTATCCTTATGACGTCCCAGACTACGCCATGGTGAGCAAGGGCGAGGAGCTGTTCACCG
GGGTGGTGCCCATCCTGGTCGAGCTGGACGGCGACGTAAACGGCCACAAGTTCAGCGTGTCCGGCGAGGG
CGAGGGCGATGCCACCTACGGCAAGCTGACCCTGAAGTTCATCTGCACCACCGGCAAGCTGCCCGTGCCC
TGGCCCACCCTCGTGACCACCCTGACCTACGGCGTGCAGTGCTTCAGCCGCTACCCCGACCACATGAAGC
AGCACGACTTCTTCAAGTCCGCCATGCCCGAAGGCTACGTCCAGGAGCGCACCATCTTCTTCAAGGACGA
CGGCAACTACAAGACCCGCGCCGAGGTGAAGTTCGAGGGCGACACCCTGGTGAACCGCATCGAGCTGAAG
GGCATCGACTTCAAGGAGGACGGCAACATCCTGGGGCACAAGCTGGAGTACAACTACAACAGCCACAACG
TCTATATCATGGCCGACAAGCAGAAGAACGGCATCAAGGTGAACTTCAAGATCCGCCACAACATCGAGGA
CGGCAGCGTGCAGCTCGCCGACCACTACCAGCAGAACACCCCCATCGGCGACGGCCCCGTGCTGCTGCCC
GACAACCACTACCTGAGCACCCAGTCCAAGCTTAGCAAAGACCCCAACGAGAAGCGCGATCACATGGTCC
TGCTGGAGTTCGTGACCGCCGCCGGGATCACTCTCGGCATGGACGAGCTGTACAAGAGGTCACCCTCCCA
CAAGGTCCCTGACTTGAAGACATCAGAGGTTGAGAAGGCCAGTCCCTGTCCATCACCTGGCTCTTGTCAC
CCACCCAATAGCAGTGGGGCCCCAGTGCTCATCAAAGCCAGGTCCCTGAGCGTCCAGCATGTGCCCAGCT
CCCAGGAAGCAGCCGAGGGCAGCATCCGCTGCCGGTCTCGGAGTATCCAGTACTGTGTTTCCCAAGATGG
AGCTGCTTCCCTGACTGAGAGCAAGCCCACTGGCTCCCCAGCCTCCCTGAAGACCCGTCCATCCCAGCTT
CCAGTGTCAGACCAGACCTCTCCATGCAAATGCACATGCAAGGAACCATCTCCTGTGTCCCCCATCACTG
TGCTCAAGGCTGGAGGCACCAAAGCACCTCCCCAACACCTGCCCCTGTCACCAGCCCTGACACGGGCAGT
AGAAGGCGTCCAGTACATTGCAGACCACCTCAAGGCAGAAGACACAGACTTCTCGGTGAAGGAGGACTGG
AAATACGTGGCCATGGTCATTGACCGAATCTTCCTCTGGATGTTCATCATTGTCTGCCTTCTGGGCACTG
TGGGACTCTTCCTGCCTCCATGGTTGGCTGGTATGATCTAGGGAATAGCGGCACCTAGCTCCCAGGTCTC
TACAGGGCCATGCGACTCGTCAGTCCACCCACAAGGGCGAATTCACGCGTGGTACCTCTAGAGTCGACCC
GGGCGGCCGCTTCCCTTTAGTGAGGGTTAATGCTTCGAGCAGACATGATAAGATACATTGATGAGTTTGG
ACAAACCACAACTAGAATGCAGTGAAAAAAATGCTTTATTTGTGAAATTTGTGATGCTATTGCTTTATTT
GTAACCATTATAAGCTGCAATAAACAAGTTAACAACAACAATTGCATTCATTTTATGTTTCAGGTTCAGG
GGGAGATGTGGGAGGTTTTTTAAAGCAAGTAAAACCTCTACAAATGTGGTAAAATCCGATAAGGATCGAT
CCGGGCTGGCGTAATAGCGAAGAGGCCCGCACCGATCGCCCTTCCCAACAGTTGCGCAGCCTGAATGGCG
AATGG
[124 nt withheld, positions 4206-4329]
C
[91 nt withheld, positions 4331-4421]
A
[49 nt withheld, positions 4423-4471]
CCTTTGACGTTGGAGTCCACGTTCTTT
[37 nt withheld, positions 4499-4535]
ACCCTATCTCGGTCTATTCTTTTGATTTATAAGGGATTTTGCCGATTTCGGCCTATTGGTTAAAAAATGA
GCTGATTTAACAAAAATTTAACGCGAATTTTAACAAAATATTAACGCTTACAATTTCCTGATGCGGTATT
TTCTCCTTACGCATCTGTGCGGTATTTCACACCGCATACGCGGATCTGCGCAGCACCATGGCCTGAAATA
ACCTCTGAAAGAGGAACTTGGTTAGGTACCTTCTGAGGCGGAAAGAACCAGCTGTGGAATGTGTGTCAGT
TAGGGTGTGGAAAGTCCCCAGGCTCCCCAGCAGGCAGAAGTATGCAAAGCATGCATCTCAATTAGTCAGC
AACCAGGTGTGGAAAGTCCCCAGGCTCCCCAGCAGGCAGAAGTATGCAAAGCATGCATCTCAATTAGTCA
GCAACCATAGTCCCGCCCCTAACTCCGCCCATCCCGCCCCTAACTCCGCCCAGTTCCGCCCATTCTCCGC
CCCATGGCTGACTAATTTTTTTTATTTATGCAGAGGCCGAGGCCGCCTCGGCCTCTGAGCTATTCCAGAA
GTAGTGAGGAGGCTTTTTTGGAGGCCTAGGCTTTTGCAAAAAGCTTGATTCTTCTGACACAACAGTCTCG
AACTTAAGGCTAGAGCCACCATGATTGAACAAGATGGATTGCACGCAGGTTCTCCGGCCGCTTGGGTGGA
GAGGCTATTCGGCTATGACTGGGCACAACAGACAATCGGCTGCTCTGATGCCGCCGTGTTCCGGCTGTCA
GCGCAGGGGCGCCCGGTTCTTTTTGTCAAGACCGACCTGTCCGGTGCCCTGAATGAACTGCAGGACGAGG
CAGCGCGGCTATCGTGGCTGGCCACGACGGGCGTTCCTTGCGCAGCTGTGCTCGACGTTGTCACTGAAGC
GGGAAGGGACTGGCTGCTATTGGGCGAAGTGCCGGGGCAGGATCTCCTGTCATCTCACCTTGCTCCTGCC
GAGAAAGTATCCATCATGGCTGATGCAATGCGGCGGCTGCATACGCTTGATCCGGCTACCTGCCCATTCG
ACCACCAAGCGAAACATCGCATCGAGCGAGCACGTACTCGGATGGAAGCCGGTCTTGTCGATCAGGATGA
TCTGGACGAAGAGCATCAGGGGCTCGCGCCAGCCGAACTGTTCGCCAGGCTCAAGGCGCGCATGCCCGAC
GGCGAGGATCTCGTCGTGACCCATGGCGATGCCTGCTTGCCGAATATCATGGTGGAAAATGGCCGCTTTT
CTGGATTCATCGACTGTGGCCGGCTGGGTGTGGCGGACCGCTATCAGGACATAGCGTTGGCTACCCGTGA
TATTGCTGAAGAGCTTGGCGGCGAATGGGCTGACCGCTTCCTCGTGCTTTACGGTATCGCCGCTCCCGAT
TCGCAGCGCATCGCCTTCTATCGCCTTCTTGACGAGTTCTTCTGAGCGGGACTCTGGGGTTCGAAATGAC
CGACCAAGCGACGCCCAACCTGCCATCACGATGGCCGCAATAAAATATCTTTATTTTCATTACATCTGTG
TGTTGGTTTTTTGTGTGAATCGATAGCGATAAGGATCCGCGTATGGTGCACTCTCAGTACAATCTGCTCT
GATGCCGCATAGTTAAGCCAGCCCCGACACCCGCCAACACCCGCTGACGCGCCCTGACGGGCTTGTCTGC
TCCCGGCATCCGCTTACAGACAAGCTGTGACCGTCTCCGGGAGCTGCATGTGTCAGAGGTTTTCACCGTC
ATCACCGAAACGCGCGAGACGAAAGGGCCTCGTGATACGCCTATTTTTATAGGTTAATGTCATGATAATA
ATGGTTTCTTAGACGTCAGGTGGCACTTTTCGGGGAAATGTGCGCGGAACCCCTATTTGTTTATTTTTCT
AAATACATTCAAATATGTATCCGCTCATGAGACAATAACCCTGATAAATGCTTCAATAATATTGAAAAAG
GAAGAGTATGAGTATTCAACATTTCCGTGTCGCCCTTATTCCCTTTTTTGCGGCATTTTGCCTTCCTGTT
TTTGCTCACCCAGAAACGCTGGTGAAAGTAAAAGATGCTGAAGATCAGTTGGGTGCACGAGTGGGTTACA
TCGAACTGGATCTCAACAGCGGTAAGATCCTTGAGAGTTTTCGCCCCGAAGAACGTTTTCCAATGATGAG
CACTTTTAAAGTTCTGCTATGTGGCGCGGTATTATCCCGTATTGACGCCGGGCAAGAGCAACTCGGTCGC
CGCATACACTATTCTCAGAATGACTTGGTTGAGTACTCACCAGTCACAGAAAAGCATCTTACGGATGGCA
TGACAGTAAGAGAATTATGCAGTGCTGCCATAACCATGAGTGATAACACTGCGGCCAACTTACTTCTGAC
AACGATCGGAGGACCGAAGGAGCTAACCGCTTTTTTGCACAACATGGGGGATCATGTAACTCGCCTTGAT
CGTTGGGAACCGGAGCTGAATGAAGCCATACCAAACGACGAGCGTGACACCACGATGCCTGTAGCAATGG
CAACAACGTTGCGCAAACTATTAACTGGCGAACTACTTACTCTAGCTTCCCGGCAACAATTAATAGACTG
GATGGAGGCGGATAAAGTTGCAGGACCACTTCTGCGCTCGGCCCTTCCGGCTGGCTGGTTTATTGCTGAT
AAATCTGGAGCCGGTGAGCGTGGGTCTCGCGGTATCATTGCAGCACTGGGGCCAGATGGTAAGCCCTCCC
GTATCGTAGTTATCTACACGACGGGGAGTCAGGCAACTATGGATGAACGAAATAGACAGATCGCTGAGAT
AGGTGCCTCACTGATTAAGCATTGGTAACTGTCAGACCAAGTTTACTCATATATACTTTAGATTGATTTA
AAACTTCATTTTTAATTTAAAAGGATCTAGGTGAAGATCCTTTTTGATAATCTCATGACCAAAATCCCTT
AACGTGAGTTTTCGTTCCACTGAGCGTCAGACCCCGTAGAAAAGATCAAAGGATCTTCTTGAGATCCTTT
TTTTCTGCGCGTAATCTGCTGCTTGCAAACAAAAAAACCACCGCTACCAGCGGTGGTTTGTTTGCCGGAT
CAAGAGCTACCAACTCTTTTTCCGAAGGTAACTGGCTTCAGCAGAGCGCAGATACCAAATACTGTTCTTC
TAGTGTAGCCGTAGTTAGGCCACCACTTCAAGAACTCTGTAGCACCGCCTACATACCTCGCTCTGCTAAT
CCTGTTACCAGTGGCTGCTGCCAGTGGCGATAAGTCGTGTCTTACCGGGTTGGACTCAAGACGATAGTTA
CCGGATAAGGCGCAGCGGTCGGGCTGAACGGGGGGTTCGTGCACACAGCCCAGCTTGGAGCGAACGACCT
ACACCGAACTGAGATACCTACAGCGTGAGCTATGAGAAAGCGCCACGCTTCCCGAAGGGAGAAAGGCGGA
CAGGTATCCGGTAAGCGGCAGGGTCGGAACAGGAGAGCGCACGAGGGAGCTTCCAGGGGGAAACGCCTGG
TATCTTTATAGTCCTGTCGGGTTTCGCCACCTCTGACTTGAGCGTCGATTTTTGTGATGCTCGTCAGGGG
GGCGGAGCCTATGGAAAAACGCCAGCAACGCGGCCTTTTTACGGTTCCTGGCCTTTTGCTGGCCTTTTGC
TCACATGGCTCGACAGATCT
