>Addgene plasmid #45068 | pCI-neo:alpha4-eGFP | addgene partial sequence | sequence record 64534 | EGFP-C 5'-CATGGTCCTGCTGGAGTTCGTG-3'
CTCTCGGCATGGACGAGCTGTACAAGAGGTCACCCTCCCACAAGGTCCCTGACTTGAAGACATCAGAGGT
TGAGAAGGCCAGTCCCTGTCCATCACCTGGCTCTTGTCACCCACCCAATAGCAGTGGGGCCCCAGTGCTC
ATCAAAGCCAGGTCCCTGAGCGTCCAGCATGTGCCCAGCTCCCAGGAAGCAGCCGAGGGCAGCATCCGCT
GCCGGTCTCGGAGTATCCAGTACTGTGTTTCCCAAGATGGAGCTGCTTCCCTGACTGAGAGCAAGCCCAC
TGGCTCCCCAGCCTCCCTGAAGACCCGTCCATCCCAGCTTCCAGTGTCAGACCAGACCTCTCCATGCAAA
TGCACATGCAAGGAACCATCTCCTGTGTCCCCCATCACTGTGCTCAAGGCTGGAGGCACCAAAGCACCTC
CCCAACACCTGCCCCTGTCACCAGCCCTGACACGGGCAGTAGAAGGCGTCCAGTACATTGCAGACCACCT
CAAGGCAGAAGACACAGACTTCTCGGTGAAGGAGGACTGGAAATACGTGGCCATGGTCATTGACCGAATC
TTCCTCTGGATGTTCATCATTGTCTGCCTTCTGGGCACTGTGGGACTCTTCCTGCCTCCATGGTTGGCTG
GTATGATCTAGGGAATAGCGGCACCTAGCTCCCAGGTCTCTACAGGGCCATGCGACTCGTCAGTCCACCC
ACAAGGGCGAATTCACGCGTGGTACCTCTAGAGTCGACCCGGGCGGCCGCTTCCCTTTAGTGAGGGTTAA
TGCTTCGAGCAGACATGATAAGATACATTGATGAGTTTGGACAAACCACAACTAGAATGCAGTGAAAAAA
ATGCTTTATTTGTGAAATTTGTGATGCTATTGCTTTATTTGTAACCATTATAAGCTGCAATAAACAAGTT
AACAACAACAATTGCATTCATTTTATGTTTCAGGTTCAGGGGGAGATGTGGGAGGTTTTTTAAAGCAAGT
AAAACCTCTACAAATGTGGTAAAATCCGATAAGGATCGATCCGGGCTGGCGTAATA
