>Addgene plasmid #45068 | pCI-neo:alpha4-eGFP | addgene partial sequence | sequence record 64924 | EXFP-R 5'-GTCTTGTAGTTGCCGTCGTC-3'
CGCTCCTGGACGTAGCCTTCGGGCATGGCGGACTTGAAGAAGTCGTGCTGCTTCATGTGGTCGGGGTAGC
GGCTGAAGCACTGCACGCCGTAGGTCAGGGTGGTCACGAGGGTGGGCCAGGGCACGGGCAGCTTGCCGGT
GGTGCAGATGAACTTCAGGGTCAGCTTGCCGTAGGTGGCATCGCCCTCGCCCTCGCCGGACACGCTGAAC
TTGTGGCCGTTTACGTCGCCGTCCAGCTCGACCAGGATGGGCACCACCCCGGTGAACAGCTCCTCGCCCT
TGCTCACCATGGCGTAGTCTGGGACGTCATAAGGATAGGGTGACCTGCATGTAGGCTGGGTCTCGACTGC
TGTGTCCATGCGGTTGCAGAAAGTTGGGGCAGGTGACAGGCCTTGGTTGCAGATGTCACCCAAGATGCCG
GGCTCACTCTCAGGCTCTGGCCAGAAACGAGGGGCGTTGGCCATCTTGTGCATGGATTCGATAAGTCTCC
GGCAGTTGTCTTTGACCACAGATGGGCGCTTCATGAAGAGGAGACGGGGCACAATGTCCAGGAAGACTCT
GCGCACCCAGGCGGGCATGGTGTGTGTGCGTGGTGAGCGGTGGTGTACATTGAGCACGAAGACCGTGATG
ACAATGGAGAGGGTGACGAAGATCATGGTGAAGAGCAGGTACTCGCCGATGAGCGGGATGACCAGCGAGG
TGGACGGGATGATTTCGGTGATGAGCAGCAGGAAGACGGTGAGAGAAAGCAGCACCGAGATGCACAGCGT
GACCTTCTCGCCGGACTCCGAGGGCAGATAGAAGACCAGCACGGTGAGGCAGGAGATGAGCAGGCACGGG
ATGATAAGGTTGATGGTGTAGAACAGTGGCAGTCGGCGGATGATGAAGGCGTAGGTGATGTCAGGATAGA
TCTCGGCACAGCATTCATACTTCCTGGTGTTGTAGGTGCCCACGGCA
